>Addgene plasmid #17347 | pFLAG-4EHP(K130R) | addgene partial sequence | sequence record 23287 | CMV-F 5'-CGCAAATGGGCGGTAGGCGTG-3'
TCGTTTAGTGAACCGTCAGAATTGATCTACCATGGACTACAAAGACGATGACGACAAGCTTGTGGTACCG
ATGAACAACAAGTTCGACGCTTTGAAAGATGATGACAGTGGGGACCATGATCAGAATGAAGAAAACAGCA
CACAGAAAGATGGTGAGAAGGAAAAAACGGAACGAGACAAGAATCAGAGCAGTAGCAAGAGAAAGGCTGT
TGTCCCTGGACCGGCAGAGCATCCCCTGCAGTACAACTACACTTTTTGGTACTCCAGGAGAACCCCCGGC
CGTCCCACGAGCACACAGAGCTATGAACAGAATATCAAACAGATTGGCACCTTTGCCTCTGTGGAGCAGT
TCTGGAGGTTTTATAGCCACATGGTACGTCCTGGGGACCTGACAGGCCACAGTGACTTCCATCTCTTCAA
AGAAGGAATTAAACCCATGTGGGAGGATGATGCAAATAGAAATGGTGGCAAGTGGATTATTCGGCTGCGG
AAGGGCTTGGCCTCCCGTTGCTGGGAGAATCTCATTTTGGCCATGCTGGGGGAACAGTTCATGGTTGGGG
GAGGAGATCTGTGGGGCTGTGGTGTCTGTCCGCTTTCAGGAAGACATTATTTCAATATGGAATAAGACTG
CCAGTGACCAAGCAACCACAGCCCGAATCCGGGACACACTTCGGCGAGTGCTTAACCTACCTCCCAACAC
CATTATGGGATACAAAACTCACACCGACAGCATCAAAATGCCAGGCAGGCT
