[The description below was written by a language model from this plasmid's Addgene catalogue record.]
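Description:
pFLAG-4EHP(K130R) is a mammalian expression plasmid built on the commercial pFlag-CMV2 backbone (about 4.7 kb without insert). It is propagated in E. coli as a high-copy plasmid under ampicillin selection. The record does not list a mammalian selection marker, and no feature table is provided, so details of the origin of replication, polyadenylation signal and other backbone elements are not stated. The backbone name and the use of a CMV forward sequencing primer indicate that expression is driven by the CMV immediate-early promoter, a strong constitutive promoter commonly used for transient expression in cultured mammalian cells.

The payload is an insert of roughly 750 bp encoding human 4EHP (gene symbol EIF4E2), an eIF4E-related mRNA cap-binding protein, cloned between HindIII and XbaI sites that both remain intact. The backbone supplies an N-terminal FLAG epitope, so the protein is produced as a FLAG-4EHP fusion that can be detected or immunoprecipitated with anti-FLAG antibodies. The insert carries a K130R substitution, which replaces a lysine with arginine. This conservative change preserves positive charge but removes a potential acceptor site for lysine-directed modifications.

The associated publication concerns ISG15 modification of 4EHP and its effect on cap structure-binding activity. That context suggests the mutant was made to test whether lysine 130 contributes to ISGylation, probably by comparison with wild-type FLAG-4EHP, although the record does not state the outcome or the exact purpose of the mutation.
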