Addgene plasmid #17347: pFLAG-4EHP(K130R)
Depositing lab: Dong-Er Zhang. Depositing organization: Scripps California (The Scripps Research Institute). Publication: ISG15 modification of the eIF4E cognate 4EHP enhances cap structure-binding activity of 4EHP. Okumura F, Zou W, Zhang DE. Genes Dev. 2007 Feb 1. 21(3):255-60. 10.1101/gad.1521607 PubMed 17289916.
Backbone
  Vector backbone: pFlag-CMV2
  Backbone manufacturer: Sigma
  Backbone size w/o insert (bp): 4700
  Vector type: Mammalian Expression
Growth in bacteria
  Bacterial resistance: Ampicillin, 100 μg/mL
  Growth temperature: 37°C
  Growth strain: DH5alpha
  Copy number: High Copy
Gene/Insert
  Gene/Insert name: 4EHP
  Species: H. sapiens (human)
  Insert size (bp): 750
  Mutation: K130R
  GenBank ID: NM_004846
  Entrez Gene: EIF4E2 (a.k.a. 4E-LP, 4EHP, EIF4EL3, IF4e, h4EHP)
  Tag / fusion protein: Flag (N terminal on backbone)
  Cloning method: Restriction Enzyme; 5′ cloning site HindIII (not destroyed); 3′ cloning site XbaI (not destroyed)
  Sequencing primers: 5′ CMV-F
Terms and licenses: Academic/Nonprofit Terms; Industry Terms: Not Available to Industry
How to cite: pFLAG-4EHP(K130R) was a gift from Dong-Er Zhang (Addgene plasmid # 17347 ; http://n2t.net/addgene:17347 ; RRID:Addgene_17347)
